>Addgene plasmid #87186 | pCDNA-H1-sgRNA-hTZAP | addgene full sequence | sequence record 173874 | Addgene NGS Result
TTGCTGAAGAGCTTGGCGGCGAATGGGCTGACCGCTTCCTCGTGCTTTACGGTATCGCCGCTCCCGATTC
GCAGCGCATCGCCTTCTATCGCCTTCTTGACGAGTTCTTCTGAGCGGGACTCTGGGGTTCGAAATGACCG
ACCAAGCGACGCCCAACCTGCCATCACGAGATTTCGATTCCACCGCCGCCTTCTATGAAAGGTTGGGCTT
CGGAATCGTTTTCCGGGACGCCGGCTGGATGATCCTCCAGCGCGGGGATCTCATGCTGGAGTTCTTCGCC
CACCCCAACTTGTTTATTGCAGCTTATAATGGTTACAAATAAAGCAATAGCATCACAAATTTCACAAATA
AAGCATTTTTTTCACTGCATTCTAGTTGTGGTTTGTCCAAACTCATCAATGTATCTTATCATGTCTGTAT
ACCGTCGACCTCTAGCTAGAGCTTGGCGTAATCATGGTCATAGCTGTTTCCTGTGTGAAATTGTTATCCG
CTCACAATTCCACACAACATACGAGCCGGAAGCATAAAGTGTAAAGCCTGGGGTGCCTAATGAGTGAGCT
AACTCACATTAATTGCGTTGCGCTCACTGCCCGCTTTCCAGTCGGGAAACCTGTCGTGCCAGCTGCATTA
ATGAATCGGCCAACGCGCGGGGAGAGGCGGTTTGCGTATTGGGCGCTCTTCCGCTTCCTCGCTCACTGAC
TCGCTGCGCTCGGTCGTTCGGCTGCGGCGAGCGGTATCAGCTCACTCAAAGGCGGTAATACGGTTATCCA
CAGAATCAGGGGATAACGCAGGAAAGAACATGTGAGCAAAAGGCCAGCAAAAGGCCAGGAACCGTAAAAA
GGCCGCGTTGCTGGCGTTTTTCCATAGGCTCCGCCCCCCTGACGAGCATCACAAAAATCGACGCTCAAGT
CAGAGGTGGCGAAACCCGACAGGACTATAAAGATACCAGGCGTTTCCCCCTGGAAGCTCCCTCGTGCGCT
CTCCTGTTCCGACCCTGCCGCTTACCGGATACCTGTCCGCCTTTCTCCCTTCGGGAAGCGTGGCGCTTTC
TCATAGCTCACGCTGTAGGTATCTCAGTTCGGTGTAGGTCGTTCGCTCCAAGCTGGGCTGTGTGCACGAA
CCCCCCGTTCAGCCCGACCGCTGCGCCTTATCCGGTAACTATCGTCTTGAGTCCAACCCGGTAAGACACG
ACTTATCGCCACTGGCAGCAGCCACTGGTAACAGGATTAGCAGAGCGAGGTATGTAGGCGGTGCTACAGA
GTTCTTGAAGTGGTGGCCTAACTACGGCTACACTAGAAGAACAGTATTTGGTATCTGCGCTCTGCTGAAG
CCAGTTACCTTCGGAAAAAGAGTTGGTAGCTCTTGATCCGGCAAACAAACCACCGCTGGTAGCGGTGGTT
TTTTTGTTTGCAAGCAGCAGATTACGCGCAGAAAAAAAGGATCTCAAGAAGATCCTTTGATCTTTTCTAC
GGGGTCTGACGCTCAGTGGAACGAAAACTCACGTTAAGGGATTTTGGTCATGAGATTATCAAAAAGGATC
TTCACCTAGATCCTTTTAAATTAAAAATGAAGTTTTAAATCAATCTAAAGTATATATGAGTAAACTTGGT
CTGACAGTTACCAATGCTTAATCAGTGAGGCACCTATCTCAGCGATCTGTCTATTTCGTTCATCCATAGT
TGCCTGACTCCCCGTCGTGTAGATAACTACGATACGGGAGGGCTTACCATCTGGCCCCAGTGCTGCAATG
ATACCGCGAGACCCACGCTCACCGGCTCCAGATTTATCAGCAATAAACCAGCCAGCCGGAAGGGCCGAGC
GCAGAAGTGGTCCTGCAACTTTATCCGCCTCCATCCAGTCTATTAATTGTTGCCGGGAAGCTAGAGTAAG
TAGTTCGCCAGTTAATAGTTTGCGCAACGTTGTTGCCATTGCTACAGGCATCGTGGTGTCACGCTCGTCG
TTTGGTATGGCTTCATTCAGCTCCGGTTCCCAACGATCAAGGCGAGTTACATGATCCCCCATGTTGTGCA
AAAAAGCGGTTAGCTCCTTCGGTCCTCCGATCGTTGTCAGAAGTAAGTTGGCCGCAGTGTTATCACTCAT
GGTTATGGCAGCACTGCATAATTCTCTTACTGTCATGCCATCCGTAAGATGCTTTTCTGTGACTGGTGAG
TACTCAACCAAGTCATTCTGAGAATAGTGTATGCGGCGACCGAGTTGCTCTTGCCCGGCGTCAATACGGG
ATAATACCGCGCCACATAGCAGAACTTTAAAAGTGCTCATCATTGGAAAACGTTCTTCGGGGCGAAAACT
CTCAAGGATCTTACCGCTGTTGAGATCCAGTTCGATGTAACCCACTCGTGCACCCAACTGATCTTCAGCA
TCTTTTACTTTCACCAGCGTTTCTGGGTGAGCAAAAACAGGAAGGCAAAATGCCGCAAAAAAGGGAATAA
GGGCGACACGGAAATGTTGAATACTCATACTCTTCCTTTTTCAATATTATTGAAGCATTTATCAGGGTTA
TTGTCTCATGAGCGGATACATATTTGAATGTATTTAGAAAAATAAACAAATAGGGGTTCCGCGCACATTT
CCCCGAAAAGTGCCACCTGACGTCGACGGATCGGGAGCTAGCTGCAATATTTGCATGTCGCTATGTGTTC
TGGGAAATCACCATAAACGTGAAATGTCTTTGGATTTGGGAATCTTATAAGTTCTGTATGAGACCACTCA
GATCCCTTCGTCCAGCACAGTGTGAGTTTAAGAGCTATGCTGGAAACAGCATAGCAAGTTTAAATAAGGC
TAGTCCGTTATCAACTTGAAAAAGTGGCACCGAGTCGGTGCTTTTTTAGGCATGCTGGGGATGCGGTGGG
CTCTATGGCTTCTGAGGCGGAAAGAACCAGCTGGGGCTCTAGGGGGTATCCCC
[124 nt withheld, positions 2924-3047]
C
[91 nt withheld, positions 3049-3139]
A
[49 nt withheld, positions 3141-3189]
CCTTTGACGTTGGAGTCCACGTTCTTT
[37 nt withheld, positions 3217-3253]
ACCCTATCTCGGTCTATTCTTTTGATTTATAAGGGATTTTGCCGATTTCGGCCTATTGGTTAAAAAATGA
GCTGATTTAACAAAAATTTAACGCGAATTAATTCTGTGGAATGTGTGTCAGTTAGGGTGTGGAAAGTCCC
CAGGCTCCCCAGCAGGCAGAAGTATGCAAAGCATGCATCTCAATTAGTCAGCAACCAGGTGTGGAAAGTC
CCCAGGCTCCCCAGCAGGCAGAAGTATGCAAAGCATGCATCTCAATTAGTCAGCAACCATAGTCCCGCCC
CTAACTCCGCCCATCCCGCCCCTAACTCCGCCCAGTTCCGCCCATTCTCCGCCCCATGGCTGACTAATTT
TTTTTATTTATGCAGAGGCCGAGGCCGCCTCTGCCTCTGAGCTATTCCAGAAGTAGTGAGGAGGCTTTTT
TGGAGGCCTAGGCTTTTGCAAAAAGCTCCCGGGAGCTTGTATATCCATTTTCGGATCTGATCAAGAGACA
GGATGAGGATCGTTTCGCATGATTGAACAAGATGGATTGCACGCAGGTTCTCCGGCCGCTTGGGTGGAGA
GGCTATTCGGCTATGACTGGGCACAACAGACAATCGGCTGCTCTGATGCCGCCGTGTTCCGGCTGTCAGC
GCAGGGGCGCCCGGTTCTTTTTGTCAAGACCGACCTGTCCGGTGCCCTGAATGAACTGCAGGACGAGGCA
GCGCGGCTATCGTGGCTGGCCACGACGGGCGTTCCTTGCGCAGCTGTGCTCGACGTTGTCACTGAAGCGG
GAAGGGACTGGCTGCTATTGGGCGAAGTGCCGGGGCAGGATCTCCTGTCATCTCACCTTGCTCCTGCCGA
GAAAGTATCCATCATGGCTGATGCAATGCGGCGGCTGCATACGCTTGATCCGGCTACCTGCCCATTCGAC
CACCAAGCGAAACATCGCATCGAGCGAGCACGTACTCGGATGGAAGCCGGTCTTGTCGATCAGGATGATC
TGGACGAAGAGCATCAGGGGCTCGCGCCAGCCGAACTGTTCGCCAGGCTCAAGGCGCGCATGCCCGACGG
CGAGGATCTCGTCGTGACCCATGGCGATGCCTGCTTGCCGAATATCATGGTGGAAAATGGCCGCTTTTCT
GGATTCATCGACTGTGGCCGGCTGGGTGTGGCGGACCGCTATCAGGACATAGCGTTGGCTACCCGTGATA
Features (pLannotate 1.2.2; 16 found; start..end, strand, type, name):
    134..292     +  CDS            ble (fragment): BLE_KLEPN - Experimental evidence at protein level: Swiss-Prot protein existence level 1. Binding protein with a strong affinity to the bleomycin family of antibiotics. Binds to CL990; an antimitotic-antibiotic compound. From Klebsiella pneumoniae.
    287..408     +  polyA_signal   SV40 poly(A) signal: SV40 polyadenylation signal
    481..497     -  protein_bind   lac operator: The lac repressor binds to the lac operator to inhibit transcription in E. coli. This inhibition can be relieved by adding lactose or isopropyl-β-D-thiogalactopyranoside (IPTG). lac repressor encoded by lacI
    505..535     -  promoter       lac promoter: promoter for the E. coli lac operon
    550..571     -  protein_bind   CAP binding site: CAP binding activates transcription in the presence of cAMP. E. coli catabolite activator protein
    584..676     -  CDS            lacI (fragment): lac repressor; lacI; The lac repressor binds to the lac operator to inhibit transcription in E. coli. This inhibition can be relieved by adding lactose or isopropyl-β-D-thiogalactopyranoside (IPTG).
    859..1447    -  rep_origin     ori: high-copy-number ColE1/pMB1/pBR322/pUC origin of replication
   1618..2478    -  CDS            AmpR: β-lactamase; bla; confers resistance to ampicillin, carbenicillin, and related antibiotics
   2479..2583    -  promoter       AmpR promoter: bla
   2637..2727    +  promoter       H1 promoter: human H1 RNA promoter
   2774..2841    +  misc_RNA       tracrRNA (fragment): trans-activating CRISPR RNA for the Streptococcus pyogenes CRISPR/Cas9 system
   2848..2878    +  polyA_signal   bGH poly(A) signal (fragment): bovine growth hormone polyadenylation signal
   2882..2903    +  promoter       SV40 promoter (fragment): SV40 enhancer and early promoter
   2924..3352    +  rep_origin     f1 ori (sequence partly withheld): f1 bacteriophage origin of replication; arrow indicates direction of (+) strand synthesis
   3366..3695    +  promoter       SV40 promoter: SV40 enhancer and early promoter
   3762..110     +  CDS            neo (across the origin): KKA2_KLEPN - Also known as kan, nptII. Experimental evidence at protein level: Swiss-Prot protein existence level 1. Resistance to kanamycin, neomycin, paromomycin, ribostamycin, butirosin and gentamicin B. From Klebsiella pneumoniae.
