[The description below was written by a language model from this plasmid's Addgene catalogue record and pLannotate feature annotations shown in this document.]
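Description:
pCDNA-H1-sgRNA-hTZAP is a small (about 4.4 kb) mammalian CRISPR plasmid that expresses a single guide RNA directed against exon 1 of human TZAP, the telomere-associated zinc finger protein encoded by ZBTB48 (also known as HKR3). It is built on the pCDNA-H1-sgRNA backbone. A human H1 RNA polymerase III promoter drives a short transcript made up of the 20-nucleotide targeting spacer followed by the Streptococcus pyogenes tracrRNA-derived scaffold. The annotation places the scaffold just downstream of the H1 promoter, and the gap between them matches the expected position of the spacer. The plasmid has no annotated Cas9 coding sequence, so the nuclease must be supplied separately, for example from a co-transfected plasmid or a Cas9-expressing cell line.

The plasmid is propagated in E. coli through a high-copy ColE1/pUC-type origin with ampicillin selection from the β-lactamase gene and its own promoter. An f1 phage origin is also present, along with remnants of the parental vector: lac promoter/operator elements, a lacI fragment and truncated bGH poly(A) and SV40 promoter pieces. For mammalian cells, a full SV40 enhancer/early promoter drives the neo (nptII) gene, which spans the numbering origin of the circular sequence. It is followed by a fragment of the adjacent ble gene and an SV40 polyadenylation signal. This cassette should in principle allow G418 selection of transfected cells, though the record does not say it was used that way. The plasmid is intended for Cas9-mediated disruption of TZAP in human cells, in keeping with work on the protein's role in telomere length control.
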