Addgene plasmid #87186: pCDNA-H1-sgRNA-hTZAP
Purpose: guideRNA targeting exon1 of human TZAP
Depositing lab: Eros Lazzerini Denchi. Depositing organization: Scripps California (The Scripps Research Institute). Publication: TZAP: A telomere-associated protein involved in telomere length control. Li JS, Miralles Fuste J, Simavorian T, Bartocci C, Tsai J, Karlseder J, Lazzerini Denchi E. Science. 2017 Jan 12. pii: aah6752. doi: 10.1126/science.aah6752. PubMed 28082411.
Backbone
  Vector backbone: pCDNA-H1-sgRNA
  Vector type: Mammalian Expression, CRISPR
Growth in bacteria
  Bacterial resistance: Ampicillin, 100 μg/mL
  Growth temperature: 37°C
  Growth strain: DH5alpha
  Copy number: High Copy
Gene/Insert
  Gene/Insert name: TZAP
  gRNA/shRNA sequence: cttcgtccagcacagtgtga
  Species: H. sapiens (human)
  Entrez Gene: ZBTB48 (a.k.a. HKR3, TZAP, ZNF855, pp9964)
  Promoter: H1
  Cloning method: Restriction Enzyme; 5′ cloning site unknown (unknown if destroyed); 3′ cloning site unknown (unknown if destroyed)
  Sequencing primers: 5′ H1
Terms and licenses: Academic/Nonprofit Terms; Industry Terms: Not Available to Industry
How to cite: pCDNA-H1-sgRNA-hTZAP was a gift from Eros Lazzerini Denchi (Addgene plasmid # 87186 ; http://n2t.net/addgene:87186 ; RRID:Addgene_87186)
